>Addgene plasmid #136592 | OSCA1.1 | addgene full sequence | sequence record 273670 | Addgene NGS Result
GTGATGCGGTTTTGGCAGTACATCAATGGGCGTGGATAGCGGTTTGACTCACGGGGATTTCCAAGTCTCC
ACCCCATTGACGTCAATGGGAGTTTGTTTTGGCACCAAAATCAACGGGACTTTCCAAAATGTCGTAACAA
CTCCGCCCCATTGACGCAAATGGGCGGTAGGCGTGTACGGTGGGAGGTCTATATAAGCAGAGCTGGTTTA
GTGAACCGTCAGATCCGCTAGCGCTACCGGACTCAGATCTCGAGCTCAAGCTTCGAATTCCTCGAGATGG
CCACCCTGAAGGATATCGGAGTGAGCGCTGGAATCAACATCCTGACCGCCTTCATCTTTTTCATCATCTT
TGCTTTCCTGAGGCTGCAGCCTTTCAACGACAGAGTGTACTTCTCCAAGTGGTACCTCAGGGGACTGAGG
AGCAGCCCTGCTTCCGGCGGAGGATTTGCTGGCAGGTTTGTCAACCTGGAGCTCAGGTCCTATCTGAAGT
TTCTCCACTGGATGCCCGAGGCTCTCAAGATGCCCGAGAGGGAACTCATCGACCACGCTGGACTCGACTC
CGTGGTGTACCTCAGAATCTACTGGCTCGGCCTGAAGATTTTCGCCCCTATCGCCATGCTGGCTTGGGCT
GTGCTGGTGCCCGTGAACTGGACCAACAACGAGCTGGAGCTGGCCAAACACTTCAAGAATGTCACCTCCT
CCGACATCGACAAGCTGACCATTTCCAACATCCCCGAGGGCAGCAACAGGTTCTGGGCCCACATCATCAT
GGCCTACGCTTTCACCATCTGGACATGTTACATGCTGATGAAGGAGTACGAGACCGTGGCCAACATGAGA
CTGCAATTTCTGGCCTCCGAGGGCAGGAGGCCTGATCAGTTCACCGTCCTGGTGAGGAACGTGCCTCCCG
ATCCTGACGAAACAGTGAGCGAACTGGTGGAGCACTTTTTCCTGGTGAACCATCCCGACAATTACCTCAC
CCATCAGGTGGTGTGTAATGCCAACAAGCTCGCCGACCTGGTGAGCAAAAAAACAAAGCTGCAGAACTGG
CTGGACTACTACCAGCTGAAATACACCAGGAACAACAGCCAGATTAGGCCCATTACAAAGCTGGGATGCC
TGGGCCTCTGCGGCCAGAAGGTGGACGCCATCGAGCACTACATCGCTGAGGTCGATAAGACCAGCAAGGA
AATCGCTGAGGAGAGGGAGAATGTGGTCAACGACCAGAAGAGCGTCATGCCCGCTAGCTTCGTCTCCTTT
AAGACCAGGTGGGCTGCCGCCGTGTGTGCTCAGACCACCCAGACCAGAAACCCCACAGAATGGCTGACCG
AGTGGGCCGCCGAACCCAGAGACATCTACTGGCCCAACCTGGCCATCCCCTACGTCAGCCTGACCGTGAG
GAGACTGGTCATGAACGTGGCCTTTTTCTTTCTCACCTTCTTCTTCATCATCCCTATCGCCTTCGTGCAG
TCCCTGGCCACAATTGAGGGCATCGAGAAGGTCGCCCCCTTCCTGAAGGTCATTATCGAGAAGGATTTTA
TTAAAAGCCTGATCCAGGGCCTGCTGGCTGGAATCGCCCTCAAGCTGTTCCTGATCTTCCTCCCCGCCAT
TCTGATGACCATGTCCAAGTTCGAGGGATTCACATCCGTGTCCTTTCTCGAAAGGAGGTCCGCCTCCAGG
TACTACATCTTCAACCTGGTGAACGTGTTCCTGGGCAGCGTCATTGCCGGAGCCGCCTTCGAGCAGCTGA
ACTCCTTCCTGAACCAGAGCCCCAACCAGATCCCCAAAACCATCGGCATGGCCATTCCTATGAAGGCTAC
CTTTTTTATCACATATATCATGGTGGATGGCTGGGCTGGAGTGGCCGGCGAGATCCTCATGCTGAAGCCT
CTCATCATCTACCACCTCAAGAACGCCTTTCTCGTGAAGACCGAAAAGGACAGGGAAGAGGCCATGAATC
CTGGCTCCATTGGCTTTAACACCGGCGAACCCCAGATCCAGCTGTACTTCCTGCTGGGCCTGGTGTACGC
TCCCGTGACCCCTATGCTCCTGCCCTTCATTCTCGTCTTCTTCGCCCTGGCTTACGTGGTGTACAGGCAC
CAGATTATCAACGTCTATAATCAAGAGTATGAGAGCGCCGCCGCCTTTTGGCCTGATGTGCACGGCAGAG
TGATCACCGCCCTCATCATCAGCCAGCTGCTCCTGATGGGCCTCCTGGGCACAAAACACGCCGCTTCCGC
TGCCCCCTTTCTCATCGCTCTGCCCGTGATCACCATCGGCTTTCATAGGTTTTGCAAGGGAAGGTTCGAA
CCCGCCTTTGTGAGGTACCCCCTCCAGGAGGCCATGATGAAAGACACCTTAGAAAGGGCCAGAGAGCCCA
ATCTGAACCTCAAGGGCTACCTGCAGGATGCCTACATCCACCCCGTGTTCAAAGGAGGCGACAATGATGA
CGACGGAGACATGATCGGCAAGCTGGAAAACGAGGTGATCATTGTCCCTACCAAGAGACAGTCCAGGAGA
AACACCCCCGCTCCTAGCAGGATTTCCGGAGAATCCAGCCCTAGCCTGGCTGTGATTAACGGCAAAGAGG
TGTGACCGCGGGGATCCGCCCCTCTCCCTCCCCCCCCCCTAACGTTACTGGCCGAAGCCGCTTGGAATAA
GGCCGGTGTGCGTTTGTCTATATGTTATTTTCCACCATATTGCCGTCTTTTGGCAATGTGAGGGCCCGGA
AACCTGGCCCTGTCTTCTTGACGAGCATTCCTAGGGGTCTTTCCCCTCTCGCCAAAGGAATGCAAGGTCT
GTTGAATGTCGTGAAGGAAGCAGTTCCTCTGGAAGCTTCTTGAAGACAAACAACGTCTGTAGCGACCCTT
TGCAGGCAGCGGAACCCCCCACCTGGCGACAGGTGCCTCTGCGGCCAAAAGCCACGTGTATAAGATACAC
CTGCAAAGGCGGCACAACCCCAGTGCCACGTTGTGAGTTGGATAGTTGTGGAAAGAGTCAAATGGCTCTC
CTCAAGCGTATTCAACAAGGGGCTGAAGGATGCCCAGAAGGTACCCCATTGTATGGGATCTGATCTGGGG
CCTCGGTACACATGCTTTACATGTGTTTAGTCGAGGTTAAAAAAACGTCTAGGCCCCCCGAACCACGGGG
ACGTGGTTTTCCTTTGAAAAACACGATGATAATATGGCCACAACCATGGTGAGCAAGGGCGAGGAGGATA
ACATGGCCATCATCAAGGAGTTCATGCGCTTCAAGGTGCACATGGAGGGCTCCGTGAACGGCCACGAGTT
CGAGATCGAGGGCGAGGGCGAGGGCCGCCCCTACGAGGGCACCCAGACCGCCAAGCTGAAGGTGACCAAG
GGTGGCCCCCTGCCCTTCGCCTGGGACATCCTGTCCCCTCAGTTCATGTACGGCTCCAAGGCCTACGTGA
AGCACCCCGCCGACATCCCCGACTACTTGAAGCTGTCCTTCCCCGAGGGCTTCAAGTGGGAGCGCGTGAT
GAACTTCGAGGACGGCGGCGTGGTGACCGTGACCCAGGACTCCTCCCTGCAGGACGGCGAGTTCATCTAC
AAGGTGAAGCTGCGCGGCACCAACTTCCCCTCCGACGGCCCCGTAATGCAGAAGAAGACCATGGGCTGGG
AGGCCTCCTCCGAGCGGATGTACCCCGAGGACGGCGCCCTGAAGGGCGAGATCAAGCAGAGGCTGAAGCT
GAAGGACGGCGGCCACTACGACGCTGAGGTCAAGACCACCTACAAGGCCAAGAAGCCCGTGCAGCTGCCC
GGCGCCTACAACGTCAACATCAAGTTGGACATCACCTCCCACAACGAGGACTACACCATCGTGGAACAGT
ACGAACGCGCCGAGGGCCGCCACTCCACCGGCGGCATGGACGAGCTGTACAAGTAAGCGGCCGCGACTCT
AGATCATAATCAGCCATACCACATTTGTAGAGGTTTTACTTGCTTTAAAAAACCTCCCACACCTCCCCCT
GAACCTGAAACATAAAATGAATGCAATTGTTGTTGTTAACTTGTTTATTGCAGCTTATAATGGTTACAAA
TAAAGCAATAGCATCACAAATTTCACAAATAAAGCATTTTTTTCACTGCATTCTAGTTGTGGTTTGTCCA
AACTCATCAATGTATCTTAAGGCGTAAATTGTAAGCGTTAATATTTTGTTAAAATTCGCGTTAAATTTTT
GTTAAATCAGCTCATTTTTTAACCAATAGGCCGAAATCGGCAAAATCCCTTATAAATCAAAAGAATAGAC
CGAGATAGGGT
[37 nt withheld, positions 4282-4318]
AAAGAACGTGGACTCCAACGTCAAAGG
[49 nt withheld, positions 4346-4394]
T
[91 nt withheld, positions 4396-4486]
G
[124 nt withheld, positions 4488-4611]
CAGGTGGCACTTTTCGGGGAAATGTGCGCGGAACCCCTATTTGTTTATTTTTCTAAATACATTCAAATAT
GTATCCGCTCATGAGACAATAACCCTGATAAATGCTTCAATAATATTGAAAAAGGAAGAGTCCTGAGGCG
GAAAGAACCAGCTGTGGAATGTGTGTCAGTTAGGGTGTGGAAAGTCCCCAGGCTCCCCAGCAGGCAGAAG
TATGCAAAGCATGCATCTCAATTAGTCAGCAACCAGGTGTGGAAAGTCCCCAGGCTCCCCAGCAGGCAGA
AGTATGCAAAGCATGCATCTCAATTAGTCAGCAACCATAGTCCCGCCCCTAACTCCGCCCATCCCGCCCC
TAACTCCGCCCAGTTCCGCCCATTCTCCGCCCCATGGCTGACTAATTTTTTTTATTTATGCAGAGGCCGA
GGCCGCCTCGGCCTCTGAGCTATTCCAGAAGTAGTGAGGAGGCTTTTTTGGAGGCCTAGGCTTTTGCAAA
GATCGATCAAGAGACAGGATGAGGATCGTTTCGCATGATTGAACAAGATGGATTGCACGCAGGTTCTCCG
GCCGCTTGGGTGGAGAGGCTATTCGGCTATGACTGGGCACAACAGACAATCGGCTGCTCTGATGCCGCCG
TGTTCCGGCTGTCAGCGCAGGGGCGCCCGGTTCTTTTTGTCAAGACCGACCTGTCCGGTGCCCTGAATGA
ACTGCAAGACGAGGCAGCGCGGCTATCGTGGCTGGCCACGACGGGCGTTCCTTGCGCAGCTGTGCTCGAC
GTTGTCACTGAAGCGGGAAGGGACTGGCTGCTATTGGGCGAAGTGCCGGGGCAGGATCTCCTGTCATCTC
ACCTTGCTCCTGCCGAGAAAGTATCCATCATGGCTGATGCAATGCGGCGGCTGCATACGCTTGATCCGGC
TACCTGCCCATTCGACCACCAAGCGAAACATCGCATCGAGCGAGCACGTACTCGGATGGAAGCCGGTCTT
GTCGATCAGGATGATCTGGACGAAGAGCATCAGGGGCTCGCGCCAGCCGAACTGTTCGCCAGGCTCAAGG
CGAGCATGCCCGACGGCGAGGATCTCGTCGTGACCCATGGCGATGCCTGCTTGCCGAATATCATGGTGGA
AAATGGCCGCTTTTCTGGATTCATCGACTGTGGCCGGCTGGGTGTGGCGGACCGCTATCAGGACATAGCG
TTGGCTACCCGTGATATTGCTGAAGAGCTTGGCGGCGAATGGGCTGACCGCTTCCTCGTGCTTTACGGTA
TCGCCGCTCCCGATTCGCAGCGCATCGCCTTCTATCGCCTTCTTGACGAGTTCTTCTGAGCGGGACTCTG
GGGTTCGAAATGACCGACCAAGCGACGCCCAACCTGCCATCACGAGATTTCGATTCCACCGCCGCCTTCT
ATGAAAGGTTGGGCTTCGGAATCGTTTTCCGGGACGCCGGCTGGATGATCCTCCAGCGCGGGGATCTCAT
GCTGGAGTTCTTCGCCCACCCTAGGGGGAGGCTAACTGAAACACGGAAGGAGACAATACCGGAAGGAACC
CGCGCTATGACGGCAATAAAAAGACAGAATAAAACGCACGGTGTTGGGTCGTTTGTTCATAAACGCGGGG
TTCGGTCCCAGGGCTGGCACTCTGTCGATACCCCACCGAGACCCCATTGGGGCCAATACGCCCGCGTTTC
TTCCTTTTCCCCACCCCACCCCCCAAGTTCGGGTGAAGGCCCAGGGCTCGCAGCCAACGTCGGGGCGGCA
GGCCCTGCCATAGCCTCAGGTTACTCATATATACTTTAGATTGATTTAAAACTTCATTTTTAATTTAAAA
GGATCTAGGTGAAGATCCTTTTTGATAATCTCATGACCAAAATCCCTTAACGTGAGTTTTCGTTCCACTG
AGCGTCAGACCCCGTAGAAAAGATCAAAGGATCTTCTTGAGATCCTTTTTTTCTGCGCGTAATCTGCTGC
TTGCAAACAAAAAAACCACCGCTACCAGCGGTGGTTTGTTTGCCGGATCAAGAGCTACCAACTCTTTTTC
CGAAGGTAACTGGCTTCAGCAGAGCGCAGATACCAAATACTGTTCTTCTAGTGTAGCCGTAGTTAGGCCA
CCACTTCAAGAACTCTGTAGCACCGCCTACATACCTCGCTCTGCTAATCCTGTTACCAGTGGCTGCTGCC
AGTGGCGATAAGTCGTGTCTTACCGGGTTGGACTCAAGACGATAGTTACCGGATAAGGCGCAGCGGTCGG
GCTGAACGGGGGGTTCGTGCACACAGCCCAGCTTGGAGCGAACGACCTACACCGAACTGAGATACCTACA
GCGTGAGCTATGAGAAAGCGCCACGCTTCCCGAAGGGAGAAAGGCGGACAGGTATCCGGTAAGCGGCAGG
GTCGGAACAGGAGAGCGCACGAGGGAGCTTCCAGGGGGAAACGCCTGGTATCTTTATAGTCCTGTCGGGT
TTCGCCACCTCTGACTTGAGCGTCGATTTTTGTGATGCTCGTCAGGGGGGCGGAGCCTATGGAAAAACGC
CAGCAACGCGGCCTTTTTACGGTTCCTGGCCTTTTGCTGGCCTTTTGCTCACATGTTCTTTCCTGCGTTA
TCCCCTGATTCTGTGGATAACCGTATTACCGCCATGCATTAGTTATTAATAGTAATCAATTACGGGGTCA
TTAGTTCATAGCCCATATATGGAGTTCCGCGTTACATAACTTACGGTAAATGGCCCGCCTGGCTGACCGC
CCAACGACCCCCGCCCATTGACGTCAATAATGACGTATGTTCCCATAGTAACGCCAATAGGGACTTTCCA
TTGACGTCAATGGGTGGAGTATTTACGGTAAACTGCCCACTTGGCAGTACATCAAGTGTATCATATGCCA
AGTACGCCCCCTATTGACGTCAATGACGGTAAATGGCCCGCCTGGCATTATGCCCAGTACATGACCTTAT
GGGACTTTCCTACTTGGCAGTACATCTACGTATTAGTCATCGCTATTACCATG
Features (pLannotate 1.2.2; 16 found; start..end, strand, type, name):
      1..204     +  promoter       CMV promoter: human cytomegalovirus (CMV) immediate early promoter
    227..270     +  misc_feature   MCS (fragment): multiple cloning site
    277..2592    +  CDS            OSCA1: CSCL5_ARATH - Also known as OSCA1.1 From Arabidopsis thaliana (Mouse-ear cress).
   2609..3195    +  misc_feature   IRES2: internal ribosome entry site (IRES) of the encephalomyocarditis virus (EMCV)
   3196..3903    +  CDS            mCherry: mCherry is a basic (constitutively fluorescent) red fluorescent protein published in 2004, derived from Discosoma sp.. It is reported to be a very rapidly-maturing monomer with low acid sensitivity.
   3922..4005    +  CDS            large T antigen (fragment): large T antigen from SV40 (simian virus 40)
   4028..4149    +  polyA_signal   SV40 poly(A) signal: SV40 polyadenylation signal
   4183..4611    -  rep_origin     f1 ori (sequence partly withheld): f1 bacteriophage origin of replication; arrow indicates direction of (+) strand synthesis
   4638..4742    +  promoter       AmpR promoter: bla
   4744..5101    +  promoter       SV40 promoter: SV40 enhancer and early promoter
   5136..5930    +  CDS            NeoR/KanR: aminoglycoside phosphotransferase from Tn5; aph(3')-II (or nptII); confers resistance to neomycin, kanamycin, and G418 (Geneticin®)
   5951..6103    +  CDS            ble (fragment): BLE_KLEPN - Experimental evidence at protein level: Swiss-Prot protein existence level 1. Binding protein with a strong affinity to the bleomycin family of antibiotics. Binds to CL990; an antimitotic-antibiotic compound. From Klebsiella pneumoniae.
   6162..6209    +  polyA_signal   HSV TK poly(A) signal: herpes simplex virus thymidine kinase polyadenylation signal (Cole and Stacy, 1985)
   6300..6316    -  polyA_signal   bGH poly(A) signal (fragment): bovine growth hormone polyadenylation signal
   6538..7126    +  rep_origin     ori: high-copy-number ColE1/pMB1/pBR322/pUC origin of replication
   7301..7604    +  enhancer       CMV enhancer: human cytomegalovirus immediate early enhancer
