[The description below was written by a language model from this plasmid's Addgene catalogue record and pLannotate feature annotations shown in this document.]
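Description:
OSCA1.1 is a 7.6 kb mammalian expression plasmid built on the pIRES2-mCherry backbone. It carries the Arabidopsis thaliana gene OSCA1.1 (AT4G04340), which encodes a mechanically activated ion channel of the OSCA/TMEM63 family. The roughly 2.3 kb coding sequence was taken from the Arabidopsis reference annotation, codon-optimized for human cells, synthesized commercially and inserted by Gibson assembly. In bacteria the plasmid replicates from a high-copy ColE1/pUC-type origin and is selected with kanamycin. An f1 origin is also present.

Expression is driven by the human cytomegalovirus immediate-early enhancer and promoter, which span the numbering origin of the circular map. The OSCA1.1 open reading frame lies just downstream of a residual multiple cloning site fragment. It is followed by an encephalomyocarditis virus IRES, the mCherry coding sequence and an SV40 polyadenylation signal. Although the catalogue lists mCherry as a C-terminal tag, the feature layout shows a bicistronic transcript rather than a fusion. The channel is translated by cap-dependent initiation, and mCherry is translated separately from the IRES. Red fluorescence therefore marks transfected cells while leaving the channel protein itself untagged.

A second cassette places the Tn5 NeoR/KanR gene under tandem bacterial (bla) and SV40 early promoters, with an HSV TK polyadenylation signal. This gene gives kanamycin resistance in E. coli and could support G418 selection in mammalian cells. The short large T antigen, ble and bGH annotations appear to be backbone remnants rather than functional elements. According to the record, the plasmid is used for heterologous expression of OSCA1.1 in mammalian cells, in work characterizing this family as mechanosensitive channels.
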