Addgene plasmid #136592: OSCA1.1
Purpose: Expresses the mechanosensitive channel OSCA1.1 in mammalian cells
Depositing lab: Ardem Patapoutian. Depositing organization: Scripps California (The Scripps Research Institute). Publication: OSCA/TMEM63 are an Evolutionarily Conserved Family of Mechanically Activated Ion Channels. Murthy SE, Dubin AE, Whitwam T, Jojoa-Cruz S, Cahalan SM, Mousavi SAR, Ward AB, Patapoutian A. Elife. 2018 Nov 1;7. pii: 41844. doi: 10.7554/eLife.41844. PubMed 30382938.
Backbone
  Vector backbone: pIRES2-mCherry
  Backbone size w/o insert (bp): 5286
  Total vector size (bp): 7604
  Vector type: Mammalian Expression
Growth in bacteria
  Bacterial resistance: Kanamycin, 50 μg/mL
  Growth temperature: 37°C
  Growth strain: DH5alpha
  Copy number: High Copy
Gene/Insert
  Gene/Insert name: OSCA1.1
  Species: A. thaliana (mustard weed)
  Insert size (bp): 2319
  GenBank ID: NM_178966.1
  Entrez Gene: AT4G04340 (a.k.a. T19B17.6, T19B17_6)
  Promoter: CMV
  Tag / fusion protein: pIRES2-mCherry (C terminal on backbone)
  Cloning method: Gibson Cloning
  Sequencing primers: 5′ CMV Forward; 3′ IRES Reverse
Resource information
  A portion of this plasmid was derived from a plasmid made by: Sequence was downloaded from TAIR [The arabidopsis information resource] and human codon-optimized and synthesized by Genewiz.
Terms and licenses: Academic/Nonprofit Terms; Industry Terms: Not Available to Industry
How to cite: OSCA1.1 was a gift from Ardem Patapoutian (Addgene plasmid # 136592 ; http://n2t.net/addgene:136592 ; RRID:Addgene_136592)
